Addgene plasmid #242772: pAAV-CAG-eGFP-NWS
Purpose: AAV transfer plasmid expressing eGFP-NWS under a CAG promoter.
Depositing lab: Andrew Payne. Depositing organization: E11 Bio, Convergent Research. Publication: Combinatorial protein barcodes enable self-correcting neuron tracing with nanoscale molecular context. Park SY, Sheridan A, An B, Jarvis E, Lyudchik J, Patton W, Axup JY, Chan SW, Damstra HGJ, Leible D, Leung KS, Magno CA, Meeran A, Michalska JM, Rieger F, Wang C, Wu M, Church GM, Funke J, Huffman T, Leeper KGC, Truckenbrodt S, Winnubst J, Kornfeld JMR, Boyden ES, Rodriques SG, Payne AC. bioRxiv 2025.09.26.678648 10.1101/2025.09.26.678648.
Backbone
  Vector backbone: pAAV-CAG-GFP (Addgene Plasmid 37825)
  Backbone manufacturer: Edward Boyden
  Vector type: AAV
Growth in bacteria
  Bacterial resistance: Ampicillin, 100 μg/mL
  Growth temperature: 30°C
  Growth strain: NEB Stable
  Copy number: High Copy
Gene/Insert
  Gene/Insert name: EGFP
  Species: Synthetic
  Promoter: CAG
  Tag / fusion protein: NWS (C terminal on insert)
  Cloning method: Gibson Cloning
Terms and licenses: Academic/Nonprofit Terms; Industry Terms: Not Available to Industry
Depositor comments: Please visit https://doi.org/10.1101/2025.09.26.678648 for bioRxiv preprint.
How to cite: pAAV-CAG-eGFP-NWS was a gift from Andrew Payne (Addgene plasmid # 242772 ; http://n2t.net/addgene:242772 ; RRID:Addgene_242772)
