[The description below was written by a language model from this plasmid's Addgene catalogue record and pLannotate feature annotations shown in this document.]
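Description:
pAAV-CAG-eGFP-NWS is an adeno-associated virus transfer plasmid of about 5.6 kb, built by Gibson cloning on the pAAV-CAG-GFP backbone. It is propagated in E. coli through a high-copy ColE1/pUC-type origin and selected with ampicillin via the bla gene and its promoter. An f1 phage origin is also present. Short annotated fragments of lacZα, lacI and a pBluescript polylinker appear to be backbone remnants rather than functional elements. Two AAV2 inverted terminal repeats, one annotated only as a fragment, flank the expression cassette. They define the segment that is replicated and packaged into AAV particles when rep, cap and helper functions are supplied in trans. The use of a recombination-deficient growth strain fits the known instability of ITRs in bacteria.

Between the ITRs, expression is driven by the CAG promoter. The feature table resolves this into a CMV immediate-early enhancer fragment, the chicken β-actin promoter and chimeric chicken β-actin/rabbit β-globin intron sequence. The short "HBB" hit just upstream of the coding region most likely reflects the rabbit β-globin portion of that intron and exon junction, not a separate gene. The payload is EGFP carrying a C-terminal NWS tag. The tag itself is not annotated, but unannotated sequence lies between the end of EGFP and the downstream elements where it would be expected. The record does not define NWS further. A WPRE follows to enhance transcript stability and expression, and an SV40 polyadenylation signal terminates the transcript.

The associated publication concerns combinatorial protein barcodes for neuron tracing. This suggests the construct delivers strong, ubiquitous expression of an epitope-tagged fluorescent protein that serves as one barcode component in AAV-transduced neurons.
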