Features (pLannotate 1.2.2; 18 found; start..end, strand, type, name):
    370..474     -  promoter       AmpR promoter: bla
    527..955     -  rep_origin     f1 ori (sequence partly withheld): f1 bacteriophage origin of replication; arrow indicates direction of (+) strand synthesis
    960..1029    -  CDS            lacZα (fragment): LacZα fragment of β-galactosidase; lacZ fragment
   1024..1156    -  repeat_region  AAV2 ITR (fragment): inverted terminal repeat of adeno-associated virus serotype 2 inverted
   1217..1465    +  enhancer       CMV enhancer (fragment): human cytomegalovirus immediate early enhancer
   1467..1743    +  promoter       chicken β-actin promoter: No description available
   1744..1879    +  intron         hybrid intron (fragment): hybrid between chicken β-actin (CBA) and minute virus of mice (MMV) introns (Gray et al., 2011)
   1968..2098    +  intron         chimeric intron (fragment): chimera between introns from chicken β-actin and rabbit β-globin
   2096..2158    +  CDS            HBB (fragment): HBB_LEPEU - Experimental evidence at protein level: Swiss-Prot protein existence level 1. Involved in oxygen transport from the lung to the various peripheral tissues. From Lepus europaeus (European hare).
   2164..2880    +  CDS            EGFP: EGFP is a basic (constitutively fluorescent) green fluorescent protein published in 1996, derived from Aequorea victoria. It is reported to be a rapidly-maturing weak dimer with moderate acid sensitivity.
   3019..3043    +  misc_feature   MCS (fragment): pBluescript multiple cloning site
   3043..3631    +  misc_feature   WPRE: woodchuck hepatitis virus posttranscriptional regulatory element
   3674..3795    -  polyA_signal   SV40 poly(A) signal: SV40 polyadenylation signal
   3818..3886    -  CDS            large T antigen (fragment): large T antigen from SV40 (simian virus 40)
   3957..4090    +  repeat_region  AAV2 ITR: inverted terminal repeat of adeno-associated virus serotype 2 inverted
   4084..4140    -  CDS            lacI (fragment): lac repressor; lacI; The lac repressor binds to the lac operator to inhibit transcription in E. coli. This inhibition can be relieved by adding lactose or isopropyl-β-D-thiogalactopyranoside (IPTG).
   4323..4911    -  rep_origin     ori: high-copy-number ColE1/pMB1/pBR322/pUC origin of replication
   5082..369     -  CDS            AmpR (across the origin): β-lactamase; bla; confers resistance to ampicillin, carbenicillin, and related antibiotics
>Addgene plasmid #242772 | pAAV-CAG-eGFP-NWS | addgene full sequence | sequence record 485807 | Addgene NGS Result
AGCACTGCATAATTCTCTTACTGTCATGCCATCCGTAAGATGCTTTTCTGTGACTGGTGAGTACTCAACC
AAGTCATTCTGAGAATAGTGTATGCGGCGACCGAGTTGCTCTTGCCCGGCGTCAATACGGGATAATACCG
CGCCACATAGCAGAACTTTAAAAGTGCTCATCATTGGAAAACGTTCTTCGGGGCGAAAACTCTCAAGGAT
CTTACCGCTGTTGAGATCCAGTTCGATGTAACCCACTCGTGCACCCAACTGATCTTCAGCATCTTTTACT
TTCACCAGCGTTTCTGGGTGAGCAAAAACAGGAAGGCAAAATGCCGCAAAAAAGGGAATAAGGGCGACAC
GGAAATGTTGAATACTCATACTCTTCCTTTTTCAATATTATTGAAGCATTTATCAGGGTTATTGTCTCAT
GAGCGGATACATATTTGAATGTATTTAGAAAAATAAACAAATAGGGGTTCCGCGCACATTTCCCCGAAAA
GTGCCACCTAAATTGTAAGCGTTAATATTTTGTTAAAATTCGCGTTAAATTTTTGTTAAATCAGCTCATT
TTTTAACCAATAGGCCGAAATCGGCAAAATCCCTTATAAATCAAAAGAATAGACCGAGATAGGGT
[37 nt withheld, positions 626-662]
AAAGAACGTGGACTCCAACGTCAAAGG
[49 nt withheld, positions 690-738]
T
[91 nt withheld, positions 740-830]
G
[124 nt withheld, positions 832-955]
CCCATTCGCCATTCAGGCTGCGCAACTGTTGGGAAGGGCGATCGGTGCGGGCCTCTTCGCTATTACGCCA
GCTGCGCGCTCGCTCGCTCACTGAGGCCGCCCGGGCAAAGCCCGGGCGTCGGGCGACCTTTGGTCGCCCG
GCCTCAGTGAGCGAGCGAGCGCGCAGAGAGGGAGTGGCCAACTCCATCACTAGGGGTTCCTTGTAGTTAA
TGATTAACCCGCCATGCTACTTATCTACGTAGCCATGCTCTAGGAAGAGTACCATTGACGTCAATAATGA
CGTATGTTCCCATAGTAACGCCAATAGGGACTTTCCATTGACGTCAATGGGTGGAGTATTTACGGTAAAC
TGCCCACTTGGCAGTACATCAAGTGTATCATATGCCAAGTACGCCCCCTATTGACGTCAATGACGGTAAA
TGGCCCGCCTGGCATTATGCCCAGTACATGACCTTATGGGACTTTCCTACTTGGCAGTACATCTACGTAT
TAGTCATCGCTATTACCATGGTCGAGGTGAGCCCCACGTTCTGCTTCACTCTCCCCATCTCCCCCCCCTC
CCCACCCCCAATTTTGTATTTATTTATTTTTTAATTATTTTGTGCAGCGATGGGGGCGGGGGGGGGGGGG
GGGGCGGCCCGGGGGGGGGGGGGGGGGGGGGGGGGGGGGGGGGGGCGAGGCGGAGAGGTGCGGCGGCAGC
CAATCAGAGCGGCGCGCTCCGAAAGTTTCCTTTTATGGCGAGGCGGCGGCGGCGGCGGCCCTATAAAAAG
CGAAGCGCGCGGCGGGCGGGAGTCGCTGCGCGCTGCCTTCGCCCCGTGCCCCGCTCCGCCGCCGCCTCGC
GCCGCCCGCCCCGGCTCTGACTGACCGCGTTACTCCCACAGGTGAGCGGGCGGGACGGCCCTTCTCCTCC
GGGCTGTAATTAGCGCTTGGTTTAATGACGGCTTGTTTCTTTTCTGTGGCTGCGTGAAAGCCTTGAGGGG
CTCCGGGAGGGCCCTTTGTGCGGGGGGAGCGGCTCGGGGCTGTCCGCGGGGGGACGGCTGCCTTCGGGGG
GGACGGGGCAGGGCGGGGTTCGGCTTCTGGCGTGTGACCGGCGGCTCTAGAGCCTCTGCTAACCATGTTC
ATGCCTTCTTCTTTTTCCTACAGCTCCTGGGCAACGTGCTGGTTATTGTGCTGTCTCATCATTTTGGCAA
AGAATTGGATCCGCCACCATGGTGAGCAAGGGCGAGGAGCTGTTCACCGGGGTGGTGCCCATCCTGGTCG
AGCTGGACGGCGACGTAAACGGCCACAAGTTCAGCGTGTCCGGCGAGGGCGAGGGCGATGCCACCTACGG
CAAGCTGACCCTGAAGTTCATTTGCACCACCGGCAAGCTGCCCGTGCCCTGGCCCACCCTCGTGACCACC
CTGACCTACGGCGTGCAGTGCTTCAGCCGCTACCCCGACCACATGAAGCAGCACGACTTCTTCAAGTCCG
CCATGCCCGAAGGCTACGTCCAGGAGCGCACCATCTTCTTCAAGGACGACGGCAACTACAAGACCCGCGC
CGAGGTGAAGTTCGAGGGCGACACCCTGGTGAACCGCATCGAGCTGAAGGGCATCGACTTCAAGGAGGAC
GGCAACATCCTGGGGCACAAGCTGGAGTACAACTACAACAGCCACAACGTCTATATCATGGCCGACAAGC
AGAAGAACGGCATCAAGGTGAACTTCAAGATCCGCCACAACATCGAGGACGGCAGCGTGCAGCTCGCCGA
CCACTACCAGCAGAACACCCCCATCGGCGACGGCCCCGTGCTGCTGCCCGACAACCACTACCTGAGCACC
CAGTCCGCCCTGAGCAAAGACCCCAACGAGAAGCGCGATCACATGGTCCTGCTGGAGTTCGTGACCGCCG
CCGGGATCACTCTCGGCATGGACGAGCTGTACAAGGGGGGATCTGGCGGTTCTAATTGGTCACACCCCCA
GTTCGAGAAAGGTGGTTCCGGCGGTAGCAACTGGAGCCATCCTCAATTCGAAAAAGGGGGAAGCGGGGGC
AGCAATTGGAGCCACCCACAATTTGAAAAATAAGAATTCGATATCAAGCTTATCGATAATCAACCTCTGG
ATTACAAAATTTGTGAAAGATTGACTGGTATTCTTAACTATGTTGCTCCTTTTACGCTATGTGGATACGC
TGCTTTAATGCCTTTGTATCATGCTATTGCTTCCCGTATGGCTTTCATTTTCTCCTCCTTGTATAAATCC
TGGTTGCTGTCTCTTTATGAGGAGTTGTGGCCCGTTGTCAGGCAACGTGGCGTGGTGTGCACTGTGTTTG
CTGACGCAACCCCCACTGGTTGGGGCATTGCCACCACCTGTCAGCTCCTTTCCGGGACTTTCGCTTTCCC
CCTCCCTATTGCCACGGCGGAACTCATCGCCGCCTGCCTTGCCCGCTGCTGGACAGGGGCTCGGCTGTTG
GGCACTGACAATTCCGTGGTGTTGTCGGGGAAATCATCGTCCTTTCCTTGGCTGCTCGCCTGTGTTGCCA
CCTGGATTCTGCGCGGGACGTCCTTCTGCTACGTCCCTTCGGCCCTCAATCCAGCGGACCTTCCTTCCCG
CGGCCTGCTGCCGGCTCTGCGGCCTCTTCCGCGTCTTCGCCTTCGCCCTCAGACGAGTCGGATCTCCCTT
TGGGCCGCCTCCCCGCATCGATACCGTCGACCCGGGCGGCCGCTTCGAGCAGACATGATAAGATACATTG
ATGAGTTTGGACAAACCACAACTAGAATGCAGTGAAAAAAATGCTTTATTTGTGAAATTTGTGATGCTAT
TGCTTTATTTGTAACCATTATAAGCTGCAATAAACAAGTTAACAACAACAATTGCATTCATTTTATGTTT
CAGGTTCAGGGGGAGATGTGGGAGGTTTTTTAAAGCAAGTAAAACCTCTACAAATGTGGTAAAATCGATA
AGGATCTTCCTAGAGCATGGCTACGTAGATAAGTAGCATGGCGGGTTAATCATTAACTACAAGGAACCCC
TAGTGATGGAGTTGGCCACTCCCTCTCTGCGCGCTCGCTCGCTCACTGAGGCCGGGCGACCAAAGGTCGC
CCGACGCCCGGGCTTTGCCCGGGCGGCCTCAGTGAGCGAGCGAGCGCGCAGCTGCATTAATGAATCGGCC
AACGCGCGGGGAGAGGCGGTTTGCGTATTGGGCGCTCTTCCGCTTCCTCGCTCACTGACTCGCTGCGCTC
GGTCGTTCGGCTGCGGCGAGCGGTATCAGCTCACTCAAAGGCGGTAATACGGTTATCCACAGAATCAGGG
GATAACGCAGGAAAGAACATGTGAGCAAAAGGCCAGCAAAAGGCCAGGAACCGTAAAAAGGCCGCGTTGC
TGGCGTTTTTCCATAGGCTCCGCCCCCCTGACGAGCATCACAAAAATCGACGCTCAAGTCAGAGGTGGCG
AAACCCGACAGGACTATAAAGATACCAGGCGTTTCCCCCTGGAAGCTCCCTCGTGCGCTCTCCTGTTCCG
ACCCTGCCGCTTACCGGATACCTGTCCGCCTTTCTCCCTTCGGGAAGCGTGGCGCTTTCTCATAGCTCAC
GCTGTAGGTATCTCAGTTCGGTGTAGGTCGTTCGCTCCAAGCTGGGCTGTGTGCACGAACCCCCCGTTCA
GCCCGACCGCTGCGCCTTATCCGGTAACTATCGTCTTGAGTCCAACCCGGTAAGACACGACTTATCGCCA
CTGGCAGCAGCCACTGGTAACAGGATTAGCAGAGCGAGGTATGTAGGCGGTGCTACAGAGTTCTTGAAGT
GGTGGCCTAACTACGGCTACACTAGAAGAACAGTATTTGGTATCTGCGCTCTGCTGAAGCCAGTTACCTT
CGGAAAAAGAGTTGGTAGCTCTTGATCCGGCAAACAAACCACCGCTGGTAGCGGTGGTTTTTTTGTTTGC
AAGCAGCAGATTACGCGCAGAAAAAAAGGATCTCAAGAAGATCCTTTGATCTTTTCTACGGGGTCTGACG
CTCAGTGGAACGAAAACTCACGTTAAGGGATTTTGGTCATGAGATTATCAAAAAGGATCTTCACCTAGAT
CCTTTTAAATTAAAAATGAAGTTTTAAATCAATCTAAAGTATATATGAGTAAACTTGGTCTGACAGTTAC
CAATGCTTAATCAGTGAGGCACCTATCTCAGCGATCTGTCTATTTCGTTCATCCATAGTTGCCTGACTCC
CCGTCGTGTAGATAACTACGATACGGGAGGGCTTACCATCTGGCCCCAGTGCTGCAATGATACCGCGAGA
CCCACGCTCACCGGCTCCAGATTTATCAGCAATAAACCAGCCAGCCGGAAGGGCCGAGCGCAGAAGTGGT
CCTGCAACTTTATCCGCCTCCATCCAGTCTATTAATTGTTGCCGGGAAGCTAGAGTAAGTAGTTCGCCAG
TTAATAGTTTGCGCAACGTTGTTGCCATTGCTACAGGCATCGTGGTGTCACGCTCGTCGTTTGGTATGGC
TTCATTCAGCTCCGGTTCCCAACGATCAAGGCGAGTTACATGATCCCCCATGTTGTGCAAAAAAGCGGTT
AGCTCCTTCGGTCCTCCGATCGTTGTCAGAAGTAAGTTGGCCGCAGTGTTATCACTCATGGTTATGGC
